>Addgene plasmid #17605 | pRK5-HA-Ubiquitin-K48 | addgene full sequence | sequence record 341567 | Addgene NGS Result
TTCGAGCTCGCCCGACATTGATTATTGACTAGTTATTAATAGTAATCAATTACGGGGTCATTAGTTCATA
GCCCATATATGGAGTTCCGCGTTACATAACTTACGGTAAATGGCCCGCCTGGCTGACCGCCCAACGACCC
CCGCCCATTGACGTCAATAATGACGTATGTTCCCATAGTAACGCCAATAGGGACTTTCCATTGACGTCAA
TGGGTGGAGTATTTACGGTAAACTGCCCACTTGGCAGTACATCAAGTGTATCATATGCCAAGTACGCCCC
CTATTGACGTCAATGACGGTAAATGGCCCGCCTGGCATTATGCCCAGTACATGACCTTATGGGACTTTCC
TACTTGGCAGTACATCTACGTATTAGTCATCGCTATTACCATGGTGATGCGGTTTTGGCAGTACATCAAT
GGGCGTGGATAGCGGTTTGACTCACGGGGATTTCCAAGTCTCCACCCCATTGACGTCAATGGGAGTTTGT
TTTGGCACCAAAATCAACGGGACTTTCCAAAATGTCGTAACAACTCCGCCCCATTGACGCAAATGGGCGG
TAGGCGTGTACGGTGGGAGGTCTATATAAGCAGAGCTCGTTTAGTGAACCGTCAGATCGCCTGGAGACGC
CATCCACGCTGTTTTGACCTCCATAGAAGACACCGGGACCGATCCAGCCTCCGCGGCCGGGAACGGTGCA
TTGGAACGCGGATTCCCCGTGCCAAGAGTGACGTAAGTACCGCCTATAGAGTCTATAGGCCCACCCCCTT
GGCTTCGTTAGAACGCGGCTACAATTAATACATAACCTTATGTATCATACACATACGATTTAGGTGACAC
TATAGAATAACATCCACTTTGCCTTTCTCTCCACAGGTGTCCACTCCCAGGTCCAACTGCACCTCGGTTC
TATCGATTGAATTCCCGAACCGACAGTCGGTCTCTTCACCAAGGCCATTCGCGCCACCATGGGCTACCCC
TATGATGTGCCTGACTACGCAGATCTCAATGGTGGTGGTGGTGGGTCGACCATGCAGATCTTCGTCAGAA
CGTTAACCGGTAGAACCATAACTCTAGAAGTTGAACCATCCGATACCATCGAAAACGTTAGAGCTAGAAT
TCAAGACAGAGAAGGCATTCCACCTGATCAACAAAGATTGATCTTTGCCGGTAAGCAGCTCGAGGACGGT
AGAACGCTGTCTGATTACAACATTCAGAGAGAGTCCACCCTGCACCTGGTCCTCCGTCTCAGAGGTGGTT
GAGCGGCCGCTAAGTAAGTAAGGATCCCCAGCTTGGCCGCCATGGCCCAACTTGTTTATTGCAGCTTATA
ATGGTTACAAATAAAGCAATAGCATCACAAATTTCACAAATAAAGCATTTTTTTCACTGCATTCTAGTTG
TGGTTTGTCCAAACTCATCAATGTATCTTATCATGTCTGGATCGGGAATTAATTCGGCGCAGCACCATGG
CCTGAAATAACCTCTGAAAGAGGAACTTGGTTAGGTACCTTCTGAGGCGGAAAGAACCAGCTGTGGAATG
TGTGTCAGTTAGGGTGTGGAAAGTCCCCAGGCTCCCCAGCAGGCAGAAGTATGCAAAGCATGCATCTCAA
TTAGTCAGCAACCAGGTGTGGAAAGTCCCCAGGCTCCCCAGCAGGCAGAAGTATGCAAAGCATGCATCTC
AATTAGTCAGCAACCATAGTCCCGCCCCTAACTCCGCCCATCCCGCCCCTAACTCCGCCCAGTTCCGCCC
ATTCTCCGCCCCATGGCTGACTAATTTTTTTTATTTATGCAGAGGCCGAGGCCGCCTCGGCCTCTGAGCT
ATTCCAGAAGTAGTGAGGAGGCTTTTTTGGAGGCCTAGGCTTTTGCAAAAAGCTGTTAACAGCTTGGCAC
TGGCCGTCGTTTTACAACGTCGTGACTGGGAAAACCCTGGCGTTACCCAACTTAATCGCCTTGCAGCACA
TCCCCCTTTCGCCAGCTGGCGTAATAGCGAAGAGGCCCGCACCGATCGCCCTTCCCAACAGTTGCGCAGC
CTGAATGGCGAATGGCGCCTGATGCGGTATTTTCTCCTTACGCATCTGTGCGGTATTTCACACCGCATA
[142 nt withheld, positions 2100-2241]
C
[141 nt withheld, positions 2243-2383]
CCTTTGACGTTGGAGTCCACGTTCTTT
[37 nt withheld, positions 2411-2447]
ACCCTATCTCGGGCTATTCTTTTAATTTATAAGGGATTTTGCCGATTTCGGCCTATTGGTTAAAAAATGA
GCTGATTTAACAAAAATTTAACGCGAATTTTAACAAAATATTAACGTTTACAATTTTATGGTGCACTCTC
AGTACAATCTGCTCTGATGCCGCATAGTTAAGCCAGCCCCGACACCCGCCAACACCCGCTGACGCGCCCT
GACGGGCTTGTCTGCTCCCGGCATCCGCTTACAGACAAGCTGTGACCGTCTCCGGGAGCTGCATGTGTCA
GAGGTTTTCACCGTCATCACCGAAACGCGCGAGACGAAAGGGCCTCGTGATACGCCTATTTTTATAGGTT
AATGTCATGATAATAATGGTTTCTTAGACGTCAGGTGGCACTTTTCGGGGAAATGTGCGCGGAACCCCTA
TTTGTTTATTTTTCTAAATACATTCAAATATGTATCCGCTCATGAGACAATAACCCTGATAAATGCTTCA
ATAATATTGAAAAAGGAAGAGTATGAGTATTCAACATTTCCGTGTCGCCCTTATTCCCTTTTTTGCGGCA
TTTTGCCTTCCTGTTTTTGCTCACCCAGAAACGCTGGTGAAAGTAAAAGATGCTGAAGATCAGTTGGGTG
CACGAGTGGGTTACATCGAACTGGATCTCAACAGCGGTAAGATCCTTGAGAGTTTTCGCCCCGAAGAACG
TTTTCCAATGATGAGCACTTTTAAAGTTCTGCTATGTGGCGCGGTATTATCCCGTATTGACGCCGGGCAA
GAGCAACTCGGTCGCCGCATACACTATTCTCAGAATGACTTGGTTGAGTACTCACCAGTCACAGAAAAGC
ATCTTACGGATGGCATGACAGTAAGAGAATTATGCAGTGCTGCCATAACCATGAGTGATAACACTGCGGC
CAACTTACTTCTGACAACGATCGGAGGACCGAAGGAGCTAACCGCTTTTTTGCACAACATGGGGGATCAT
GTAACTCGCCTTGATCGTTGGGAACCGGAGCTGAATGAAGCCATACCAAACGACGAGCGTGACACCACGA
TGCCTGTAGCAATGGCAACAACGTTGCGCAAACTATTAACTGGCGAACTACTTACTCTAGCTTCCCGGCA
ACAATTAATAGACTGGATGGAGGCGGATAAAGTTGCAGGACCACTTCTGCGCTCGGCCCTTCCGGCTGGC
TGGTTTATTGCTGATAAATCTGGAGCCGGTGAGCGTGGGTCTCGCGGTATCATTGCAGCACTGGGGCCAG
ATGGTAAGCCCTCCCGTATCGTAGTTATCTACACGACGGGGAGTCAGGCAACTATGGATGAACGAAATAG
ACAGATCGCTGAGATAGGTGCCTCACTGATTAAGCATTGGTAACTGTCAGACCAAGTTTACTCATATATA
CTTTAGATTGATTTAAAACTTCATTTTTAATTTAAAAGGATCTAGGTGAAGATCCTTTTTGATAATCTCA
TGACCAAAATCCCTTAACGTGAGTTTTCGTTCCACTGAGCGTCAGACCCCGTAGAAAAGATCAAAGGATC
TTCTTGAGATCCTTTTTTTCTGCGCGTAATCTGCTGCTTGCAAACAAAAAAACCACCGCTACCAGCGGTG
GTTTGTTTGCCGGATCAAGAGCTACCAACTCTTTTTCCGAAGGTAACTGGCTTCAGCAGAGCGCAGATAC
CAAATACTGTTCTTCTAGTGTAGCCGTAGTTAGGCCACCACTTCAAGAACTCTGTAGCACCGCCTACATA
CCTCGCTCTGCTAATCCTGTTACCAGTGGCTGCTGCCAGTGGCGATAAGTCGTGTCTTACCGGGTTGGAC
TCAAGACGATAGTTACCGGATAAGGCGCAGCGGTCGGGCTGAACGGGGGGTTCGTGCACACAGCCCAGCT
TGGAGCGAACGACCTACACCGAACTGAGATACCTACAGCGTGAGCTATGAGAAAGCGCCACGCTTCCCGA
AGGGAGAAAGGCGGACAGGTATCCGGTAAGCGGCAGGGTCGGAACAGGAGAGCGCACGAGGGAGCTTCCA
GGGGGAAACGCCTGGTATCTTTATAGTCCTGTCGGGTTTCGCCACCTCTGACTTGAGCGTCGATTTTTGT
GATGCTCGTCAGGGGGGCGGAGCCTATGGAAAAACGCCAGCAACGCGGCCTTTTTACGGTTCCTGGCCTT
TTGCTGGCCTTTTGCTCACATGTTCTTTCCTGCGTTATCCCCTGATTCTGTGGATAACCGTATTACCGCC
TTTGAGTGAGCTGATACCGCTCGCCGCAGCCGAACGACCGAGCGCAGCGAGTCAGTGAGCGAGGAAGCGG
AAGAGCGCCCAATACGCAAACCGCCTCTCCCCGCGCGTTGGCCGATTCATTAATGCAGCTGGCACGACAG
GTTTCCCGACTGGAAAGCGGGCAGTGAGCGCAACGCAATTAATGTGAGTTAGCTCACTCATTAGGCACCC
CAGGCTTTACACTTTATGCTTCCGGCTCGTATGTTGTGTGGAATTGTGAGCGGATAACAATTTCACACAG
GAAACAGCTATGACATGATTACGAATTAA
Features (pLannotate 1.2.2; 20 found; start..end, strand, type, name):
     14..393     +  enhancer       CMV enhancer: human cytomegalovirus immediate early enhancer
    394..597     +  promoter       CMV promoter: human cytomegalovirus (CMV) immediate early promoter
    733..776     +  intron         CMV intron (fragment): modified intron A from human cytomegalovirus
    828..846     +  promoter       SP6 promoter: promoter for bacteriophage SP6 RNA polymerase
    850..887     +  CDS            IgH signal sequence (fragment): signal sequence from the mouse immunoglobulin heavy chain variable region
   1032..1259    +  CDS            ubiquitin-K48: human ubiquitin variant containing Lys-48, with all other lysines mutated to arginine
   1309..1443    +  polyA_signal   SV40 poly(A) signal: SV40 polyadenylation signal
   1512..1869    +  promoter       SV40 promoter: SV40 enhancer and early promoter
   1888..2042    +  CDS            lacZα (fragment): LacZα fragment of β-galactosidase; lacZ fragment
   2048..2099    -  misc_feature   bom (fragment): basis of mobility region from pBR322
   2118..2573    +  rep_origin     f1 ori (sequence partly withheld): f1 bacteriophage origin of replication; arrow indicates direction of (+) strand synthesis
   2574..2623    -  misc_feature   bom (fragment): basis of mobility region from pBR322
   2725..2760    -  CDS            rop (fragment): Rop protein, which maintains plasmids at low copy number; rop
   2855..2959    +  promoter       AmpR promoter: bla
   2960..3820    +  CDS            AmpR: β-lactamase; bla; confers resistance to ampicillin, carbenicillin, and related antibiotics
   3991..4579    +  rep_origin     ori: high-copy-number ColE1/pMB1/pBR322/pUC origin of replication
   4762..4854    +  CDS            lacI (fragment): lac repressor; lacI; The lac repressor binds to the lac operator to inhibit transcription in E. coli. This inhibition can be relieved by adding lactose or isopropyl-β-D-thiogalactopyranoside (IPTG).
   4867..4888    +  protein_bind   CAP binding site: CAP binding activates transcription in the presence of cAMP. E. coli catabolite activator protein
   4903..4933    +  promoter       lac promoter: promoter for the E. coli lac operon
   4941..4957    +  protein_bind   lac operator: The lac repressor binds to the lac operator to inhibit transcription in E. coli. This inhibition can be relieved by adding lactose or isopropyl-β-D-thiogalactopyranoside (IPTG). lac repressor encoded by lacI
