[The description below was written by a language model from this plasmid's Addgene catalogue record and pLannotate feature annotations shown in this document.]
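Description:
pRK5-HA-Ubiquitin-K48 is a mammalian expression plasmid of about 5 kb, built on the pRK5-HA backbone, that produces an N-terminally HA-tagged human ubiquitin mutant in transfected cells. It is maintained in E. coli as a high-copy plasmid through a ColE1/pUC-type origin and selected with ampicillin via the β-lactamase gene. An f1 phage origin is also present, along with short remnants of earlier cloning vectors (fragments of lacZα, lacI, rop and bom, and a lac promoter/operator) that have no role in the intended use. No mammalian selection marker is annotated, so the plasmid is suited to transient expression. An SV40 enhancer/early promoter region lies downstream of the expression cassette but does not drive an annotated drug-resistance gene.

Expression is driven by the human cytomegalovirus immediate-early enhancer and promoter, followed by a fragment of a CMV intron and an SP6 promoter that serves as a sequencing primer site. The ubiquitin coding sequence, derived from the human UBC gene, was inserted between SalI and NotI sites and is followed by an SV40 polyadenylation signal. The HA tag is supplied by the backbone upstream of the insert, although the automated feature table does not annotate it separately. The table also flags a short fragment resembling an immunoglobulin heavy-chain signal sequence in this region.

In this variant every lysine except K48 has been changed to arginine, so polyubiquitin chains can be extended only through G76–K48 linkages. Co-expressed with a substrate or E3 ligase, it helps distinguish K48-linked polyubiquitination from other chain types, with conjugates detected or pulled down through the HA epitope. The associated publication concerns parkin-mediated ubiquitination of synphilin-1.
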