Addgene plasmid #17605: pRK5-HA-Ubiquitin-K48
Purpose: Mammalian expression of HA tagged ubiquitin with only K48, other lysines mutated to arginines
Depositing lab: Ted Dawson. Depositing organization: Johns Hopkins University and School of Medicine. Publication: Parkin mediates nonclassical, proteasomal-independent ubiquitination of synphilin-1: implications for Lewy body formation. Lim KL, Chew KC, Tan JM, Wang C, Chung KK, Zhang Y, Tanaka Y, Smith W, Engelender S, Ross CA, Dawson VL, Dawson TM. J Neurosci. 2005 Feb 23. 25(8):2002-9. 10.1523/JNEUROSCI.4474-04.2005 PubMed 15728840.
Backbone
  Vector backbone: pRK5-HA
  Backbone size w/o insert (bp): 4800
  Vector type: Mammalian Expression
Growth in bacteria
  Bacterial resistance: Ampicillin, 100 μg/mL
  Growth temperature: 37°C
  Growth strain: DH5alpha
  Copy number: High Copy
Gene/Insert
  Gene/Insert name: Ubiquitin C (alt name: Ub)
  Species: H. sapiens (human)
  Insert size (bp): 220
  Mutation: K48 only, other lysines mutated to arginines. Enhances the G76-K48-linked polyubiquitination of proteins.
  Entrez Gene: UBC (a.k.a. HMG20)
  Tag / fusion protein: HA (N terminal on backbone)
  Cloning method: Restriction Enzyme; 5′ cloning site SalI (not destroyed); 3′ cloning site NotI (not destroyed)
  Sequencing primers: 5′ SP6
Terms and licenses: Academic/Nonprofit Terms; Industry Terms: Not Available to Industry
How to cite: pRK5-HA-Ubiquitin-K48 was a gift from Ted Dawson (Addgene plasmid # 17605 ; http://n2t.net/addgene:17605 ; RRID:Addgene_17605)
