>Addgene plasmid #17605 | pRK5-HA-Ubiquitin-K48 | addgene partial sequence | sequence record 153356 | SP6 5'-ATTTAGGTGACACTATAG-3'
ACTGCACCTCGGTTCTATCGATTGAATTCCCGAACCGACAGTCGGTCTCTTCACCAAGGCCATTCGCGCC
ACCATGGGCTACCCCTATGATGTGCCTGACTACGCAGATCTCAATGGTGGTGGTGGTGGGTCGACCATGC
AGATCTTCGTCAGAACGTTAACCGGTAGAACCATAACTCTAGAAGTTGAACCATCCGATACCATCGAAAA
CGTTAGAGCTAGAATTCAAGACAGAGAAGGCATTCCACCTGATCAACAAAGATTGATCTTTGCCGGTAAG
CAGCTCGAGGACGGTAGAACGCTGTCTGATTACAACATTCAGAGAGAGTCCACCCTGCACCTGGTCCTCC
GTCTCAGAGGTGGTTGAGCGGCCGCTAAGTAAGTAAGGATCCCCAGCTTGGCCGCCATGGCCCAACTTGT
TTATTGCAGCTTATAATGGTTACAAATAAAGCAATAGCATCACAAATTTCACAAATAAAGCATTTTTTTC
ACTGCATTCTAGTTGTGGTTTGTCCAAACTCATCAATGTATCTTATCATGTCTGGATCGGGAATTAATTC
GGCGCAGCACCATGGCCTGAAATAACCTCTGAAAGAGGAACTTGGTTAGGTACCTTCTGAGGCGGAAAGA
ACCAGCTGTGGAATGTGTGTCAGTTAGGGTGTGGAAAGTCCCCAGGCTCCCCAGCAGGCAGAAGTATGCA
AAGCATGCATCTCAATTAGTCAGCAACCAGGTGTGGAAAGTCCCCAGGCTCCCCAGCAGGCAGAAGTATG
CAAAGCATGCATCTCAATTAGTCAGCAACCATAGTCCCGCCCCTAACTCCGCCCATCCCGCCCCTAACTC
CGCCCAGTTCCGCCCATTCTCCGCCCCATGGCTGACTAATTTTTTTTATTTATGCAGAGGCCGAGGCCGC
CTCGGCCTCTGAGCTATTCCAGA
